>Addgene plasmid #147158 | pAc5.1B-EGFP-DmBicaudalC_P | depositor full sequence | sequence record 289605 | Full Sequence
CTTCAAGGAATTAATTCTATATTCTAAAAACACAAATGATACTTCTAAAAAAAATCATGAATGGCATCAA
CTCTGAATCAAATCTTTGCAGATGCACCTACTTCTCATTTCCACTGTCACATCATTTTTCCAGATCTCGC
TGCCTGTTATGTGGCCCACAAACCAAGACACGTTTTATGGCCATTAAAGCTGGCTGATCGTCGCCAAACA
CCAAATACATATCAATATGTACATTCGAGAAAGAAGCGATCAAAGAAGCGTCTTCGGGCGAGTAGGAGAA
TGCGGAGGAGAAGGAGAACGAGCTGATCTAGTATCTCTCCACAATCCAATGCCAACTGACCAACTGGCCA
TATTCGGAGCAATTTGAAGCCAATTTCCATCGCCTGGCGATCGCTCCATTCTTGGCTATATGTTTTTCAC
CGTTCCCGGGGCCATTTTCAAAGACTCGTCGGTAAGATAAGATTGTGTCACTCGCTGTCTCTCTTCATTT
GTCGAAGAATGCTGAGGAATTTCGCGATGACGTCGGCGAGTATTTTGAAGAATGAGAATAATTTGTATTT
ATACGAAAATCAGTTAGTGGAATTTTCTACAAAAACATGTTATCTATAGATAATTTTGTTGCAAAATATG
TTGACTATGACAAAGATTGTATGTATATACCTTTAATGTATTCTCATTTTCTTATGTATTTATAATGGCA
ATGATGATACTGATGATATTTTAAGATGATGCCAGACCACAGGCTGATTTCTGCGTCTTTTGCCGAACGC
AGTGCATGTGCGGTTGTTGTTTTTTGGAATAGTTTCAATTTTCGGACTGTCCGCTTTGATTTCAGTTTCT
TGGCTTATTCAAAAAGCAAAGTAAAGCCAAAAAAGCGAGATGGCAATACCAAATGCGGCAAAACGGTAGT
GGAAGGAAAGGGGTGCGGGGCAGCGGAAGGAAGGGTGGGGCGGGGCGTGGCGGGGTCTGTGGCTGGGCGC
GACGTCACCGACGTTGGAGCCACTCCTTTGACCATGTGTGCGTGTGTGTATTATTCGTGTCTCGCCACTC
GCCGGTTGTTTTTTTCTTTTTATCTCGCTCTCTCTAGCGCCATCTCGTACGCATGCTCAACGCACCGCAT
GTTGCCGTGTCCTTTATGCGTCATTTTGGCTCGAAATAGGCAATTATTTAAACAAAGATTAGTCAACGAA
AACGCTAAAATAAATAAGTCTACAATATGGTTACTTATTGCCATGTGTGTGCAGCCAACGATAGCAACAA
AAGCAACAACACAGTGGCTTTCCCTCTTTCACTTTTTGTTTGCAAGCGCGTGCGAGCAAGACGGCACGAC
CGGCAAACGCAATTACGCTGACAAAGAGCAGACGAAGTTTTGGCCGAAAAACATCAAGGCGCCTGATACG
AATGCATTTGCAATAACAATTGCGATATTTAATATTGTTTATGAAGCTGTTTGACTTCAAAACACACAAA
AAAAAAAATAAAACAAATTATTTGAAAGAGAATTAGGAATCGGACAGCTTATCGTTACGGGCTAACAGCA
CACCGAGACGAAATAGCTTACCTGACGTCACAGCCTCTGGAAGAACTGCCGCCAAGCAGAGAGAGAGAGA
AAAAGAGGGAGAGCAGCTTAGACCGCATGTGCTTGTGTGTGAGGCGTCTCTCTCTTCGTCTCCTGTTTGC
GCAAACGCATAGACTGCACTGAGAAAATCGATTACCTATTTTTTATGAATGAATATTTGCACTATTACTA
TTCAAAACTATTAAGATAGCAATCACATTCAATAGCCAAATACTATACCACCTGAGCGATGCAACGAAAT
GATCAATTTGAGCAAAAATGCTGCATATTTAGGACGGCATCATTATAGAAATGCTTCTTGCTGTGTACTT
TTCTCTCGTCTGGCAGCTGTTTCGCCGTTATTGTTAAAACCGGCTTAAGTTAGGTGTGTTTTCTACGACT
AGTGATGCCCCTACTAGAAGATGTGTGTTGCACAAATGTCCCTGAATAACCAATTTGAAGTGCAGATAGC
AGTAAACGTAAGCTAATATGAATATTATTTAACTGTAATGTTTTAATATCGCTGGACATTACTAATAAAC
CCACTATAAACACATGTACATATGTATGTTTTGGCATACAATGAGTAGTTGGGGAAAAAATGTGTAAAAG
CACCGTGACCATCACAGCATAAAGATAACCAGCTGAAGTATCGAATATGAGTAACCCCCAAATTGAATCA
CATGCCGCAACTGATAGGACCCATGGAAGTACACTCTTCATGGCGATATACAAGACACACACAAGCACGA
ACACCCAGTTGCGGAGGAAATTCTCCGTAAATGAAAACCCAATCGGCGAACAATTCATACCCATATATGG
TAAAAGTTTTGAACGCGACTTGAGAGCGGAGAGCATTGCGGCTGATAAGGTTTTAGCGCTAAGCGGGCTT
TATAAAACGGGCTGCGGGACCAGTTTTCATATCACTACCGTTTGAGTTCTTGTGCTGTGTGGATACTCCT
CCCGACACAAAGCCGCTCCATCAGCCAGCAGTCGTCTAATCCAGAGACCCCGGATCGGGGTACCAACATG
GTGAGCAAGGGCGAGGAGCTGTTCACCGGGGTGGTGCCCATCCTGGTCGAGCTGGACGGCGACGTAAACG
GCCACAAGTTCAGCGTGTCCGGCGAGGGCGAGGGCGATGCCACCTACGGCAAGCTGACCCTGAAGTTCAT
CTGCACCACCGGCAAGCTGCCCGTGCCCTGGCCCACCCTCGTGACCACCCTGACCTACGGCGTGCAGTGC
TTCAGCCGCTACCCCGACCACATGAAGCAGCACGACTTCTTCAAGTCCGCCATGCCCGAAGGCTACGTCC
AGGAGCGCACCATCTTCTTCAAGGACGACGGCAACTACAAGACCCGCGCCGAGGTGAAGTTCGAGGGCGA
CACCCTGGTGAACCGCATCGAGCTGAAGGGCATCGACTTCAAGGAGGACGGCAACATCCTGGGGCACAAG
CTGGAGTACAACTACAACAGCCACAACGTCTATATCATGGCCGACAAGCAGAAGAACGGCATCAAGGTGA
ACTTCAAGATCCGCCACAACATCGAGGACGGCAGCGTGCAGCTCGCCGACCACTACCAGCAGAACACCCC
CATCGGCGACGGCCCCGTGCTGCTGCCCGACAACCACTACCTGAGCACCCAGTCCGCCCTGAGCAAAGAC
CCCAACGAGAAGCGCGATCACATGGTCCTGCTGGAGTTCGTGACCGCCGCCGGGATCACTCTCGGCATGG
ACGAGCTGTACAAGCCAAGCTTGATGTTGTCCTGTGCCTCTTTCAATAAACTGATGTATCCGTCGGCCGC
AGATGTTGCCAAACCGCCAATGGTGGGCTTGGAGGTGGAAGCTGGATCCATTGGATCCCTGTCCAGTCTT
CACGCCCTTCCATCGACCACCTCGGTGGGCAGTGGAGCCCCCAGCGAGACGCAGAGCGAGATCTCCTCCG
TGGATAGCGATTGGAGTGACATACGCGCCATCGCCATGAAGTTGGGCGTTCAAAACCCAGACGATCTCCA
CACGGAACGTTTCAAGGTGGATCGACAGAAATTGGAGCAGTTAATAAAAGCGGAGAGCTCCATTGAGGGA
ATGAATGGAGCTGAATATTTTTTCCATGACATCATGAACACTACGGATACTTATGTGAGCTGGCCTTGCA
GACTCAAAATTGGTGCCAAGAGCAAGAAGGATCCCCATGTGCGAATTGTGGGAAAGGTGGATCAGGTTCA
GCGGGCAAAGGAGCGCATCCTTAGCAGTCTTGACTCCAGGGGCACTCGAGTGATCATGAAAATGGACGTC
AGCTACACGGATCACTCGTACATCATCGGACGAGGTGGCAACAACATCAAGCGCATAATGGACGACACGC
ATACCCATATCCACTTCCCCGACTCGAATCGCTCCAATCCCACGGAGAAATCCAACCAGGTGTCGCTGTG
CGGCAGCCTAGAGGGCGTGGAGCGAGCCCGGGCTCTCGTTCGGCTCTCCACACCGCTGCTCATCTCCTTC
GAGATGCCCGTAATGGGACCTAACAAGCCGCAGCCCGACCACGAGACTCCCTACATCAAGATGATCGAGA
CCAAGTTCAATGTTCAGGTCATATTCTCCACGCGTCCAAAATTGCATACCTCGCTGGTTTTGGTCAAGGG
ATCCGAGAAGGAATCGGCGCAGGTCCGAGATGCCACGCAGCTGCTGATCAACTTCGCCTGTGAGAGTATT
GCGAGCCAAATCCTGGTGAATGTCCAGATGGAGACCTCGCCGCAGCATCACGAAATCGTCAAGGGCAAGA
ACAACGTGAATCTGCTGAGCATTATGGAGCGAACCCAGACCAAGATCATATTCCCCGATCTGAGCGACAT
GAACGTGAAGCCCCTGAAGAAGTCCCAGGTCACGATCAGCGGACGCATCGACGACGTCTACTTGGCGCGA
CAACAATTGCTTGGCAATTTGCCCGTAGCATTGATTTTTGACTTTCCGGACAACCACAACGATGCATCCG
AAATAATGAGCCTCAACACCAAGTACGGCGTCTACATCACGTTGCGCCAGAAACAGCGGCAGAGCACCCT
GGCCATTGTGGTCAAGGGAGTGGAGAAGTTTATAGACAAAATCTACGAGGCCCGCCAGGAGATCCTGCGC
CTGGCCACACCATTCGTGAAGCCCGAGATCCCCGACTACTACTTCATGCCAAAGGACAAAGACCTTAATC
TCGCCTACCGCACCCAGCTAACTGCTCTGCTGGCTGGGTATGTGGACAGCCCGAAGACTCCATCGCTGTT
GCCGCCCTCCTTGGCTGGCCAACTGACGCCCTATGCCAACAACAATCACCTGTTGTTGAACGCCAATGGC
TTGGCCACGCCCACTGGGGTGTGTGCGCCCACCCAAAAATATATGCAATTGCACAACAGCTTCCAGCAGA
CTCAGAATCGTTCCATGGTGGCTGGTGGGCAGAGCAACAATGGCAACTATCTGCAGGTTCCCGGAGCGGT
GGCGCCGCCTCTCAAACCGCCGACTGTTTCGCCACGGAACAGCTGCAGTCAGAATACCAGTGGTTACCAG
AGCTTTAGCAGCAGCACCACCTCCCTGGAGCAGTCGTATCCGCCGTATGCCCAATTGCCGGGCACCGTGT
CGTCCACTTCATCCTCCACCGCGGGAAGCCAAAATCGGGCGCATTATTCGCCAGATTCCACGTACGGCAG
TGAAGGTGGTGGCGTTGGCGGCGGAGGTGGTGGTGGGGCGCGTCTGGGACGACGCCTTAGCGATGGAGTG
CTGCTGGGGCTGGGTAATTCCAACGGTGGAGGAGGTAACTCCGGAGGAGCCCACCTCCTGCCCGGCAGTG
CCGAGAGCTATCGGAGTTTGCACTATGACCTTGGAGGAAACAAGCACTCCGGCCACCGTGCCTTTGACTT
CGACATGAAACGGGCCCTGGGCTACAAGGCCATGGAGCGCACCCCGGTGGCAGGGGAGCTGCGAACACCC
ACGACCGCTTGGATGGGAATGGGCTTGAGCAGCACCTCGCCCGCCCCTGCCCCGCTGGAGAACGGGGAAA
ATGGGGCTGCTGGTGGAGGAGCATCTAGTGGGTGGCGGCTGCCACCAGGACTGGGTTCCCCTTACGGACT
GAGTGCCACCACCGGACTCCTGGACGCCACTCCAGTCAACCGACGGATGCAGCTAGCCAAGCACAAGGAC
ATCCAGACTCTGCTCACCAGTTTGGGTCTGGAGCACTACATCAAAATATTCGTTCTAAACGAAATCGACC
TGGAGGTGTTCACCACCCTGACCGAGGAAAACCTGATGGAGCTGGGTATCGCGGCGTTCGGAGCTCGCAA
GAAGCTGCTGACGGCCATTCACACGCTGCTGGCCAACGAGGCGGCCTGCAGCACAATGCCCAGCAGCAGC
TCCTCGCAGAACTCCTCGTCGCCGCGATTCTCCGGAAGTGCGGCCCCAGGCGCAGAGCGCCGTCCCTCCA
ACCAGTGGTGAGCGGCCGCTCGAGTCTAGAGGGCCCGCGGTTCGAAGGTAAGCCTATCCCTAACCCTCTC
CTCGGTCTCGATTCTACGCGTACCGGTCATCATCACCATCACCATTGAGTTTAAACCCGCTGATCAGCCT
CGACTGTGCCTTCTAAGGCCTGAGCTCGCTGATCAGCCTCGATCGAGGATCCAGACATGATAAGATACAT
TGATGAGTTTGGACAAACCACAACTAGAATGCAGTGAAAAAAATGCTTTATTTGTGAAATTTGTGATGCT
ATTGCTTTATTTGTAACCATTATAAGCTGCAATAAACAAGTTAACAACAACAATTGCATTCATTTTATGT
TTCAGGTTCAGGGGGAGGTGTGGGAGGTTTTTTAAAGCAAGTAAAACCTCTACAAATGTGGTATGGCTGA
TTATGATCAGTCGACCGATGCCCTTGAGAGCCTTCAACCCAGTCAGCTCCTTCCGGTGGGCGCGGGGCAT
GACTATCGTCGCCGCACTTATGACTGTCTTCTTTATCATGCAACTCGTAGGACAGGTGCCGGCAGCGCTC
TGGGTCATTTTCGGCGAGGACCGCTTTCGCTGGAGCGCGACGATGATCGGCCTGTCGCTTGCGGTATTCG
GAATCTTGCACGCCCTCGCTCAAGCCTTCGTCACTGGTCCCGCCACCAAACGTTTCGGCGAGAAGCAGGC
CATTATCGCCGGCATGGCGGCCGACGCGCTGGGCTACGTCTTGCTGGCGTTCGCGACGCGAGGCTGGATG
GCCTTCCCCATTATGATTCTTCTCGCTTCCGGCGGCATCGGGATGCCCGCGTTGCAGGCCATGCTGTCCA
GGCAGGTAGATGACGACCATCAGGGACAGCTTCAAGGATCGCTCGCGGCTCTTACCAGCCAGCAAAAGGC
CAGGAACCGTAAAAAGGCCGCGTTGCTGGCGTTTTTCCATAGGCTCCGCCCCCCTGACGAGCATCACAAA
AATCGACGCTCAAGTCAGAGGTGGCGAAACCCGACAGGACTATAAAGATACCAGGCGTTTCCCCCTGGAA
GCTCCCTCGTGCGCTCTCCTGTTCCGACCCTGCCGCTTACCGGATACCTGTCCGCCTTTCTCCCTTCGGG
AAGCGTGGCGCTTTCTCAATGCTCACGCTGTAGGTATCTCAGTTCGGTGTAGGTCGTTCGCTCCAAGCTG
GGCTGTGTGCACGAACCCCCCGTTCAGCCCGACCGCTGCGCCTTATCCGGTAACTATCGTCTTGAGTCCA
ACCCGGTAAGACACGACTTATCGCCACTGGCAGCAGCCACTGGTAACAGGATTAGCAGAGCGAGGTATGT
AGGCGGTGCTACAGAGTTCTTGAAGTGGTGGCCTAACTACGGCTACACTAGAAGGACAGTATTTGGTATC
TGCGCTCTGCTGAAGCCAGTTACCTTCGGAAAAAGAGTTGGTAGCTCTTGATCCGGCAAACAAACCACCG
CTGGTAGCGGTGGTTTTTTTGTTTGCAAGCAGCAGATTACGCGCAGAAAAAAAGGATCTCAAGAAGATCC
TTTGATCTTTTCTACGGGGTCTGACGCTCAGTGGAACGAAAACTCACGTTAAGGGATTTTGGTCATGAGA
TTATCAAAAAGGATCTTCACCTAGATCCTTTTAAATTAAAAATGAAGTTTTAAATCAATCTAAAGTATAT
ATGAGTAAACTTGGTCTGACAGTTACCAATGCTTAATCAGTGAGGCACCTATCTCAGCGATCTGTCTATT
TCGTTCATCCATAGTTGCCTGACTCCCCGTCGTGTAGATAACTACGATACGGGAGGGCTTACCATCTGGC
CCCAGTGCTGCAATGATACCGCGAGACCCACGCTCACCGGCTCCAGATTTATCAGCAATAAACCAGCCAG
CCGGAAGGGCCGAGCGCAGAAGTGGTCCTGCAACTTTATCCGCCTCCATCCAGTCTATTAATTGTTGCCG
GGAAGCTAGAGTAAGTAGTTCGCCAGTTAATAGTTTGCGCAACGTTGTTGCCATTGCTGCAGGCATCGTG
GTGTCACGCTCGTCGTTTGGTATGGCTTCATTCAGCTCCGGTTCCCAACGATCAAGGCGAGTTACATGAT
CCCCCATGTTGTGCAAAAAAGCGGTTAGCTCCTTCGGTCCTCCGATCGTTGTCAGAAGTAAGTTGGCCGC
AGTGTTATCACTCATGGTTATGGCAGCACTGCATAATTCTCTTACTGTCATGCCATCCGTAAGATGCTTT
TCTGTGACTGGTGAGTACTCAACCAAGTCATTCTGAGAATAGTGTATGCGGCGACCGAGTTGCTCTTGCC
CGGCGTCAACACGGGATAATACCGCGCCACATAGCAGAACTTTAAAAGTGCTCATCATTGGAAAACGTTC
TTCGGGGCGAAAACTCTCAAGGATCTTACCGCTGTTGAGATCCAGTTCGATGTAACCCACTCGTGCACCC
AACTGATCTTCAGCATCTTTTACTTTCACCAGCGTTTCTGGGTGAGCAAAAACAGGAAGGCAAAATGCCG
CAAAAAAGGGAATAAGGGCGACACGGAAATGTTGAATACTCATACTCTTCCTTTTTCAATATTATTGAAG
CATTTATCAGGGTTATTGTCTCATGAGCGGATACATATTTGAATGTATTTAGAAAAATAAACAAATAGGG
GTTCCGCGCACATTTCCCCGAAAAGTGCCACCTGACGTCTAAGAAACCATTATTATCATGACATTAACCT
ATAAAAATAGGCGTATCACGAGGCCCTTTCGT
Features (pLannotate 1.2.2; 10 found; start..end, strand, type, name):
     56..2568    +  promoter       Ac5 promoter: Drosophila melanogaster actin 5C promoter
   2588..3304    +  CDS            EGFP: EGFP is a basic (constitutively fluorescent) green fluorescent protein published in 1996, derived from Aequorea victoria. It is reported to be a rapidly-maturing weak dimer with moderate acid sensitivity.
   3314..6028    +  CDS            BicC: BICC_DROME - Experimental evidence at protein level: Swiss-Prot protein existence level 1. RNA-binding protein that is involved in oogenesis. Required for correct targeting of the migrating anterior follicle cells and the establishment of anterior-posterior polarity in the oocyte. May act as translational repressor of oskar during oogenesis. Function seems to be sensitive to small changes in expression. From Drosophila melanogaster (Fruit fly).
   6067..6108    +  CDS            V5 tag: epitope tag from simian virus 5
   6208..6342    -  polyA_signal   SV40 poly(A) signal: SV40 polyadenylation signal
   6365..6449    -  CDS            large T antigen (fragment): large T antigen from SV40 (simian virus 40)
   6450..6920    +  CDS            TcR (fragment): tetracycline efflux protein; tet; confers resistance to tetracycline
   6964..7552    -  rep_origin     ori: high-copy-number ColE1/pMB1/pBR322/pUC origin of replication
   7723..8583    -  CDS            AmpR: β-lactamase; bla; confers resistance to ampicillin, carbenicillin, and related antibiotics
   8584..8688    -  promoter       AmpR promoter: bla
