[The description below was written by a language model from this plasmid's Addgene catalogue record and pLannotate feature annotations shown in this document.]
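Description:
pAc5.1B-EGFP-DmBicaudalC_P is an 8,782-nt insect expression plasmid for producing Drosophila melanogaster Bicaudal C (BicC) as a GFP fusion in fly cells. The catalogue lists the backbone as unknown, but the name and the annotated parts point to a pAc5.1-type layout. In bacteria it is maintained through a ColE1/pUC-family origin and selected with ampicillin via the bla gene and its own promoter. The origin is annotated as a high-copy type, whereas the catalogue entry records the plasmid as low copy. Short fragments of a tetracycline resistance gene and of SV40 large T antigen are also detected. These appear to be non-functional backbone remnants. No selectable marker for insect cells is annotated.

The expression cassette is driven by the Drosophila actin 5C promoter, a strong constitutive promoter commonly used in cultured fly cells. It is followed by EGFP and then the BicC coding sequence, placing the fluorescent tag at the N-terminus of BicC. A V5 epitope tag lies downstream of the insert, but the record does not show whether it is in frame or cut off by a stop codon. An SV40 polyadenylation signal follows the cassette. BicC is an RNA-binding protein involved in oogenesis, with proposed roles in oocyte anterior-posterior polarity and translational repression of oskar. Relative to the NCBI reference transcript, the insert carries 12 silent changes and three amino-acid substitutions: I331T, A553T and S674G. The stated purpose is simply insect expression of BicC, and the EGFP tag would allow the protein to be visualised or captured. The depositor sequence may be theoretical or based on Sanger reads.
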