Addgene plasmid #147158: pAc5.1B-EGFP-DmBicaudalC_P
Purpose: Insect Expression of DmBicaudalC
Depositing lab: Elisa Izaurralde. Depositing organization: Max Planck Institute for Developmental Biology.
Backbone
  Vector backbone: Unknown
  Vector type: Insect Expression
Growth in bacteria
  Bacterial resistance: Ampicillin, 100 μg/mL
  Growth temperature: 37°C
  Growth strain: DH5alpha
  Copy number: Low Copy
Gene/Insert
  Gene/Insert name: DmBicaudalC
  Species: D. melanogaster (fly)
  Mutation: 12 silent and three non silent mutattions I331T, A553T and S674G compared to the sequence given by NCBI: NM_057517.2
  Entrez Gene: BicC (a.k.a. Dmel_CG4824, BG:DS00913.2, BICC, Bic-C, CG4824, Dmel\CG4824, Dromel_CG4824_FBtr0080804_bicc_mORF, bicC, br34, l(2)br34)
  Cloning method: Unknown
Terms and licenses: Academic/Nonprofit Terms; Industry Terms: Not Available to Industry
Depositor comments: Plasmids from this collection were made available to the research community and donated after the lab closed. Please note that the sequence provided by the depositing laboratory may be theoretical/predicted or based on Sanger sequencing results. There may be discrepancies between sequencing results obtained by Addgene and the depositor sequence. If an Addgene verified sequence is not available, please contact before placing your order to request that our lab fully sequence the plasmid.
How to cite: pAc5.1B-EGFP-DmBicaudalC_P was a gift from Elisa Izaurralde (Addgene plasmid # 147158 ; http://n2t.net/addgene:147158 ; RRID:Addgene_147158)
